>Addgene plasmid #170526 | SITS-MmCav1-APEX2 | addgene full sequence | sequence record 342359 | Addgene NGS Result
GCCGCTACAGGGCGCGTCCCATTCGCCATTCAGGCTGCGCAACTGTTGGGAAGGGCGATCGGTGCGGGCC
TCTTCGCTATTACGCCAGTCGACTAGGGATAACAGGGTAATGAATTCAACTTTGTATAGAAAAGTTGACA
TTTCCCCGAAAAGTGCCACCTGACGTCTAATACGACTCACTATAGGGACATCTTAAGTTTATTTTATTTT
ATTTTATTTTATTTTATTTTATTTTATTTTATTTTATTTTATTTTATTTAACCATGACAGTAATGTATAA
AGTCTGTAAAGACATTAAACACGTAAGTGAAACCATGGGCACCTCTGGTCACCACCATCACCACCATCAC
CACCAAGTTTGTACAAAAAAGCAGGCTGCCACCATGTCTGGGGGCAAATACGTAGACTCCGAGGGACATC
TCTACACTGTTCCCATCCGGGAACAGGGCAACATCTACAAGCCCAACAACAAGGCCATGGCAGACGAGGT
GACTGAGAAGCAAGTGTATGACGCGCACACCAAGGAGATTGACCTGGTCAACCGCGACCCCAAGCATCTC
AACGACGACGTGGTCAAGATTGACTTTGAAGATGTGATTGCAGAACCAGAAGGGACACACAGTTTCGACG
GCATCTGGAAGGCCAGCTTCACCACCTTCACTGTGACAAAATATTGGTTTTACCGCTTGTTGTCTACGAT
CTTCGGCATCCCAATGGCACTCATCTGGGGCATTTACTTTGCCATTCTCTCCTTCCTGCACATCTGGGCG
GTTGTACCGTGCATCAAGAGCTTCCTGATTGAGATTCAGTGCATCAGCCGCGTCTACTCCATCTACGTCC
ATACCTTCTGCGATCCACTCTTTGAAGCTATTGGCAAGATATTCAGCAACATCCGCATCAGCACGCAGAA
AGAGATAGACCCAGCTTTCTTGTACAAAGTGGCTGGAAAGTCTTACCCAACTGTGAGTGCTGATTACCAG
GACGCCGTTGAGAAGGCGAAGAAGAAGCTCAGAGGCTTCATCGCTGAGAAGAGATGCGCTCCTCTAATGC
TCCGTTTGGCATTCCACTCTGCTGGAACCTTTGACAAGGGCACGAAGACCGGTGGACCCTTCGGAACCAT
CAAGCACCCTGCCGAACTGGCTCACAGCGCTAACAACGGTCTTGACATCGCTGTTAGGCTTTTGGAGCCA
CTCAAGGCGGAGTTCCCTATTTTGAGCTACGCCGATTTCTACCAGTTGGCTGGCGTTGTTGCCGTTGAGG
TCACGGGTGGACCTAAGGTTCCATTCCACCCTGGAAGAGAGGACAAGCCTGAGCCACCACCAGAGGGTCG
CTTGCCCGATCCCACTAAGGGTTCTGACCATTTGAGAGATGTGTTTGGCAAAGCTATGGGGCTTACTGAC
CAAGATATCGTTGCTCTATCTGGGGGTCACACTATTGGAGCTGCACACAAGGAGCGTTCTGGATTTGAGG
GTCCCTGGACCTCTAATCCTCTTATTTTCGACAACTCATACTTCACGGAGTTGTTGAGTGGTGAGAAGGA
AGGTCTCCTTCAGCTACCTTCTGACAAGGCTCTTTTGTCTGACCCTGTATTCCGCCCTCTCGTTGACAAA
TATGCAGCGGACGAAGATGCCTTCTTTGCTGATTACGCTGAGGCTCACCAAAAGCTTTCCGAGCTTGGGT
TTGCTGATGCCTAACAACTTTATTATACATAGTTGATAATTCACTGGCCGTCGTTTTACGGTACCATCGA
TGATGATCCAGACATGATAAGATACATTGATGAGTTTGGACAAACCACAACTAGAATGCAGTGAAAAAAA
TGCTTTATTTGTGAAATTTGTGATGCTATTGCTTTATTTGTAACCATTATAAGCTGCAATAAACAAGTTA
ACAACAACAATTGCATTCATTTTATGTTTCAGGTTCAGGGGGAGGTGTGGGAGGTTTTTTAAAGCAAGTA
AAACCTCTACAAATGTGGTATGGCTGATTATGATCTCGAGATTACCCTGTTATCCCTAGCGTGGATCCTA
GGACTAGTACCCAGCTTTTGTTCCCTTTAGTGAGGGTTAATTGCGCGCTTGGCGTAATCATGGTCATAGC
TGTTTCCTGTGTGAAATTGTTATCCGCTCACAATTCCACACAACATACGAGCCGGGAGCATAAAGTGTAA
AGCCTGGGGTGCCTAATGAGTGAGCTAACTCACATTAATTGCGTTGCGCTCACTGCCCGCTTTCCAGTCG
GGAAACCTGTCGTGCCAGCTGCATTAATGAATCGGCCAACGCGCGGGGAGAGGCGGTTTGCGTATTGGGC
GCTCTTCCGCTTCCTCGCTCACTGACTCGCTGCGCTCGGTCGTTCGGCTGCGGCGAGCGGTATCAGCTCA
CTCAAAGGCGGTAATACGGTTATCCACAGAATCAGGGGATAACGCAGGAAAGAACATGTGAGCAAAAGGC
CAGCAAAAGGCCAGGAACCGTAAAAAGGCCGCGTTGCTGGCGTTTTTCCATAGGCTCCGCCCCCCTGACG
AGCATCACAAAAATCGACGCTCAAGTCAGAGGTGGCGAAACCCGACAGGACTATAAAGATACCAGGCGTT
TCCCCCTGGAAGCTCCCTCGTGCGCTCTCCTGTTCCGACCCTGCCGCTTACCGGATACCTGTCCGCCTTT
CTCCCTTCGGGAAGCGTGGCGCTTTCTCATAGCTCACGCTGTAGGTATCTCAGTTCGGTGTAGGTCGTTC
GCTCCAAGCTGGGCTGTGTGCACGAACCCCCCGTTCAGCCCGACCGCTGCGCCTTATCCGGTAACTATCG
TCTTGAGTCCAACCCGGTAAGACACGACTTATCGCCACTGGCAGCAGCCACTGGTAACAGGATTAGCAGA
GCGAGGTATGTAGGCGGTGCTACAGAGTTCTTGAAGTGGTGGCCTAACTACGGCTACACTAGAAGAACAG
TATTTGGTATCTGCGCTCTGCTGAAGCCAGTTACCTTCGGAAAAAGAGTTGGTAGCTCTTGATCCGGCAA
ACAAACCACCGCTGGTAGCGGTGGTTTTTTTGTTTGCAAGCAGCAGATTACGCGCAGAAAAAAAGGATCT
CAAGAAGATCCTTTGATCTTTTCTACGGGGTCTGACGCTCAGTGGAACGAAAACTCACGTTAAGGGATTT
TGGTCATGAGATTATCAAAAAGGATCTTCACCTAGATCCTTTTAAATTAAAAATGAAGTTTTAAATCAAT
CTAAAGTATATATGAGTAAACTTGGTCTGACAGTTACCAATGCTTAATCAGTGAGGCACCTATCTCAGCG
ATCTGTCTATTTCGTTCATCCATAGTTGCCTGACTCCCCGTCGTGTAGATAACTACGATACGGGAGGGCT
TACCATCTGGCCCCAGTGCTGCAATGATACCGCGAGACCCACGCTCACCGGCTCCAGATTTATCAGCAAT
AAACCAGCCAGCCGGAAGGGCCGAGCGCAGAAGTGGTCCTGCAACTTTATCCGCCTCCATCCAGTCTATT
AATTGTTGCCGGGAAGCTAGAGTAAGTAGTTCGCCAGTTAATAGTTTGCGCAACGTTGTTGCCATTGCTA
CAGGCATCGTGGTGTCACGCTCGTCGTTTGGTATGGCTTCATTCAGCTCCGGTTCCCAACGATCAAGGCG
AGTTACATGATCCCCCATGTTGTGCAAAAAAGCGGTTAGCTCCTTCGGTCCTCCGATCGTTGTCAGAAGT
AAGTTGGCCGCAGTGTTATCACTCATGGTTATGGCAGCACTGCATAATTCTCTTACTGTCATGCCATCCG
TAAGATGCTTTTCTGTGACTGGTGAGTACTCAACCAAGTCATTCTGAGAATAGTGTATGCGGCGACCGAG
TTGCTCTTGCCCGGCGTCAATACGGGATAATACCGCGCCACATAGCAGAACTTTAAAAGTGCTCATCATT
GGAAAACGTTCTTCGGGGCGAAAACTCTCAAGGATCTTACCGCTGTTGAGATCCAGTTCGATGTAACCCA
CTCGTGCACCCAACTGATCTTCAGCATCTTTTACTTTCACCAGCGTTTCTGGGTGAGCAAAAACAGGAAG
GCAAAATGCCGCAAAAAAGGGAATAAGGGCGACACGGAAATGTTGAATACTCATACTCTTCCTTTTTCAA
TATTATTGAAGCATTTATCAGGGTTATTGTCTCATGAGCGGATACATATTTGAATGTATTTAGAAAAATA
AACAAATAGGGGTTCCGCGCACATTTCCCCGAAAAGTGCCACCTAAATTGTAAGCGTTAATATTTTGTTA
AAATTCGCGTTAAATTTTTGTTAAATCAGCTCATTTTTTAACCAATAGGCCGAAATCGGCAAAATCCCTT
ATAAATCAAAAGAATAGACCGAGATAGGGT
[37 nt withheld, positions 4371-4407]
AAAGAACGTGGACTCCAACGTCAAAGG
[49 nt withheld, positions 4435-4483]
T
[91 nt withheld, positions 4485-4575]
G
[107 nt withheld, positions 4577-4683]
Features (pLannotate 1.2.2; 20 found; start..end, strand, type, name):
     22..88      -  CDS            lacZα (fragment): LacZα fragment of β-galactosidase; lacZ fragment
    117..137     +  protein_bind   attB4: mutant version of attB; core recombination site for the Gateway® BP reaction BP Clonase™
    168..186     +  promoter       T7 promoter: promoter for bacteriophage T7 RNA polymerase
    354..374     +  protein_bind   attB1: mutant version of attB; core recombination site for the Gateway® BP reaction BP Clonase™
    384..917     +  CDS            Cav1: CAV1_MOUSE - Also known as Cav. Experimental evidence at protein level: Swiss-Prot protein existence level 1. May act as a scaffolding protein within caveolar membranes (By similarity). Forms a stable heterooligomeric complex with CAV2 that targets to lipid rafts and drives caveolae formation. Mediates the recruitment of CAVIN proteins (CAVIN1/2/3/4) to the caveolae (PubMed:19546242). Interacts directly with G-protein alpha subunits and can functionally regulate their activity (By similarity). Involved in the costimulatory signal essential for T-cell receptor (TCR)-mediated T-cell activation.
    922..942     -  protein_bind   attB2: mutant version of attB; core recombination site for the Gateway® BP reaction BP Clonase™
    945..1691    +  CDS            APEX2: soybean ascorbate peroxidase, engineered to serve as a monomeric tag for electron microscopy and live-cell proteomics (Lam et al., 2015) more active than the original APEX due to the A134P mutation
   1695..1715    -  protein_bind   attB3: mutant version of attB; core recombination site for the Gateway® BP reaction BP Clonase™
   1719..1739    +  CDS            lacZα (fragment): LacZα fragment of β-galactosidase; lacZ fragment
   1755..1889    -  polyA_signal   SV40 poly(A) signal: SV40 polyadenylation signal
   1912..1995    -  CDS            large T antigen (fragment): large T antigen from SV40 (simian virus 40)
   2054..2072    -  promoter       T3 promoter: promoter for bacteriophage T3 RNA polymerase
   2117..2133    -  protein_bind   lac operator: The lac repressor binds to the lac operator to inhibit transcription in E. coli. This inhibition can be relieved by adding lactose or isopropyl-β-D-thiogalactopyranoside (IPTG). lac repressor encoded by lacI
   2141..2171    -  promoter       lac promoter: promoter for the E. coli lac operon
   2186..2207    -  protein_bind   CAP binding site: CAP binding activates transcription in the presence of cAMP. E. coli catabolite activator protein
   2220..2312    -  CDS            lacI (fragment): lac repressor; lacI; The lac repressor binds to the lac operator to inhibit transcription in E. coli. This inhibition can be relieved by adding lactose or isopropyl-β-D-thiogalactopyranoside (IPTG).
   2495..3083    -  rep_origin     ori: high-copy-number ColE1/pMB1/pBR322/pUC origin of replication
   3254..4114    -  CDS            AmpR: β-lactamase; bla; confers resistance to ampicillin, carbenicillin, and related antibiotics
   4115..4219    -  promoter       AmpR promoter: bla
   4272..17      -  rep_origin     f1 ori (across the origin) (sequence partly withheld): f1 bacteriophage origin of replication; arrow indicates direction of (+) strand synthesis
