[The description below was written by a language model from this plasmid's Addgene catalogue record and pLannotate feature annotations shown in this document.]
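Description:
SITS-MmCav1-APEX2 is an expression clone for producing a mouse caveolin-1 (Cav1)–APEX2 fusion protein in a Leishmania cell-free translation system. It is built on the pCSDEST2 Gateway destination backbone and is about 4.7 kb. The plasmid is propagated in E. coli through a high-copy ColE1/pUC-type origin with ampicillin selection (AmpR under its own bla promoter). It also carries an f1 origin, along with residual lacZα, lac promoter/operator and lacI fragments from the parental cloning vector.

The payload was assembled by multisite Gateway recombination, as shown by the ordered attB4, attB1, attB2 and attB3 sites. The attB4–attB1 segment contains a T7 promoter for in vitro transcription. The unannotated sequence downstream of it presumably holds the species-independent translation leader implied by "SITS" in the name, but the feature table does not identify it. The Cav1 coding sequence lies between attB1 and attB2. It is followed, across the attB2 site, by APEX2, an engineered monomeric soybean ascorbate peroxidase that generates an electron-dense reaction product and serves as a genetic tag for electron microscopy. An SV40 polyadenylation signal and a T3 promoter from the backbone lie downstream.

The catalogue entry also lists an N-terminal Lifeact tag. No such feature is annotated, and Cav1 starts only a few bases after attB1, so the sequence record does not support this tag.

The associated work concerns particulate detection of a genetic tag for 3D electron microscopy, which fits use of this construct to make APEX2-tagged caveolin-1 in a cell-free setting.
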