Addgene plasmid #170526: SITS-MmCav1-APEX2
Purpose: Vector expression of MmCav1-APEX2 in Leishmania cell free system. Parton lab clone IYW
Depositing lab: Rob Parton. Depositing organization: University of Queensland, Institute for Molecular Bioscience. Publication: A robust method for particulate detection of a genetic tag for 3D electron microscopy. Rae J, Ferguson C, Ariotti N, Webb RI, Cheng HH, Mead JL, Riches JD, Hunter DJ, Martel N, Baltos J, Christopoulos A, Bryce NS, Cagigas ML, Fonseka S, Sayre ME, Hardeman EC, Gunning PW, Gambin Y, Hall TE, Parton RG. Elife. 2021 Apr 27;10. pii: 64630. doi: 10.7554/eLife.64630. PubMed 33904409.
Backbone
  Vector backbone: pCSDEST2 (Addgene 22424)
  Vector type: leishmania cell free expression clone
Growth in bacteria
  Bacterial resistance: Ampicillin, 100 μg/mL
  Growth temperature: 37°C
  Growth strain: DH5alpha
  Copy number: High Copy
Gene/Insert
  Gene/Insert name: Caveolin1
  Species: M. musculus (mouse)
  Entrez Gene: Cav1 (a.k.a. Cav, Cav-1)
  Tag / fusion protein: Lifeact (N terminal on insert); APEX2 (C terminal on insert)
Terms and licenses: Academic/Nonprofit Terms; Industry Terms: Not Available to Industry
How to cite: SITS-MmCav1-APEX2 was a gift from Rob Parton (Addgene plasmid # 170526 ; http://n2t.net/addgene:170526 ; RRID:Addgene_170526)
